Addgene plasmid #182423: pRSFDuet-1_VNp-mNeongreen-Erythropoietin
Purpose: Bacterial expression of Vesicle Nucleating peptide-mNeongreen-Erythropoietin fusion
Depositing lab: Dan Mulvihill. Depositing organization: London and South East University Group (LASE). Publication: High-yield vesicle-packaged recombinant protein production from E. coli. Eastwood TA, Baker K, Streather BR, Allen N, Wang L, Botchway SW, Brown IR, Hiscock JR, Lennon C, Mulvihill DP. Cell Rep Methods. 2023 Feb 2;3(2):100396. doi: 10.1016/j.crmeth.2023.100396. eCollection 2023 Feb 27. PubMed 36936078.
Backbone
  Vector backbone: pRSFDUET-1
  Backbone manufacturer: Novagen
  Vector type: Bacterial Expression
Growth in bacteria
  Bacterial resistance: Kanamycin, 50 μg/mL
  Growth temperature: 37°C
  Growth strain: DH5alpha
  Copy number: High Copy
Gene/Insert
  Gene/Insert name: VNp-mNeongreen-eythropoietin
  Species: H. sapiens (human)
  GenBank ID: UniProtKB: P01588
  Entrez Gene: EPO (a.k.a. DBAL, ECYT5, EP, MVCD2)
  Promoter: T7
  Tag / fusion protein: Vesicle Nucleating peptide (VNp) & mNeongreen (N terminal on insert)
  Cloning method: Restriction Enzyme; 5′ cloning site Unknown (unknown if destroyed); 3′ cloning site Unknown (unknown if destroyed)
Resource information
  A portion of this plasmid was derived from a plasmid made by: Synthetic
Terms and licenses: Academic/Nonprofit Terms; Industry Terms: Not Available to Industry
How to cite: pRSFDuet-1_VNp-mNeongreen-Erythropoietin was a gift from Dan Mulvihill (Addgene plasmid # 182423 ; http://n2t.net/addgene:182423 ; RRID:Addgene_182423)
