[The description below was written by a language model from this plasmid's Addgene catalogue record and pLannotate feature annotations shown in this document.]
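Description:
pRSFDuet-1_VNp-mNeongreen-Erythropoietin is a bacterial expression plasmid of about 5.2 kb built on the Novagen pRSFDuet-1 backbone. It replicates from the RSF1030 origin, recorded as high copy, which is compatible with other common origin classes and so allows co-maintenance with additional plasmids in E. coli. Selection is by kanamycin through an aph(3')-Ia gene. The backbone also carries lacI with its own promoter. As in other Duet vectors, there are two T7 promoter/lac operator units. Transcription therefore needs a host that supplies T7 RNA polymerase, is repressed by the lac repressor, and is relieved by IPTG or lactose.

The annotated insert lies downstream of the second T7-lac unit, while the first unit, with its T7 gene 10 ribosome binding site, has no annotated coding sequence behind it. The open reading frame begins with the Vesicle Nucleating peptide (VNp). The automated annotation matches this short segment to a beta-synuclein fragment, which is a similarity hit rather than a statement of origin in the catalogue record. VNp is followed by the monomeric green/yellow fluorescent protein mNeonGreen and then by human erythropoietin (EPO), annotated as a partial match to the full protein. A short hit consistent with a His tag and the vector's S-tag region lie between EPO and the T7 terminator, but the record does not say whether these are translated as part of the fusion. Small tetracycline-resistance, SET1 and extra bla promoter fragments look like backbone remnants or spurious matches.

The stated purpose is bacterial expression of the VNp-mNeonGreen-EPO fusion. The associated publication concerns high-yield production of recombinant proteins packaged into vesicles by E. coli, with mNeonGreen providing a fluorescent readout of the fusion.
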