Features (pLannotate 1.2.2; 21 found; start..end, strand, type, name):
      3..27      +  protein_bind   lac operator: The lac repressor binds to the lac operator to inhibit transcription in E. coli. This inhibition can be relieved by adding lactose or isopropyl-β-D-thiogalactopyranoside (IPTG). lac repressor encoded by lacI
     42..64      +  RBS            RBS: efficient ribosome binding site from bacteriophage T7 gene 10 (Olins and Rangwala, 1989)
    214..232     +  promoter       T7 promoter: promoter for bacteriophage T7 RNA polymerase
    233..257     +  protein_bind   lac operator: The lac repressor binds to the lac operator to inhibit transcription in E. coli. This inhibition can be relieved by adding lactose or isopropyl-β-D-thiogalactopyranoside (IPTG). lac repressor encoded by lacI
    300..359     +  CDS            Sncb (fragment): SYUB_MOUSE - Experimental evidence at protein level: Swiss-Prot protein existence level 1. May be involved in neuronal plasticity. From Mus musculus (Mouse).
    432..1139    +  CDS            mNeonGreen: mNeonGreen is a basic (constitutively fluorescent) green/yellow fluorescent protein published in 2013, derived from Branchiostoma lanceolatum. It is reported to be a very rapidly-maturing monomer with moderate acid sensitivity.
   1161..1661    +  CDS            EPO (fragment): EPO_HUMAN - Experimental evidence at protein level: Swiss-Prot protein existence level 1. Hormone involved in the regulation of erythrocyte proliferation and differentiation and the maintenance of a physiological level of circulating erythrocyte mass. Binds to EPOR leading to EPOR dimerization and JAK2 activation thereby activating specific downstream effectors, including STAT1 and STAT3. From Homo sapiens (Human).
   1668..1685    +  CDS            capTEV™ (fragment): composite tag for in vivo biotinylation, TEV protease cleavage, and 6xHis tagging
   1701..1742    +  CDS            S-Tag (fragment): affinity and epitope tag derived from pancreatic ribonuclease A
   1772..1789    +  CDS            SET1 (fragment): solubility-enhancement tag derived from T7 phage gene 10B
   1797..1844    +  terminator     T7 terminator: transcription terminator for bacteriophage T7 RNA polymerase
   2008..2065    +  promoter       AmpR promoter (fragment): bla
   2074..2889    -  CDS            KanR: aminoglycoside phosphotransferase; aph(3')-Ia; confers resistance to kanamycin in bacteria or G418 (Geneticin®) in eukaryotes
   2890..2981    -  promoter       AmpR promoter: bla
   2997..3746    -  rep_origin     RSF ori: Plasmids containing the RSF 1030 origin of replication can be propagated in E. coli cells that contain additional plasmids with compatible origins.
   3829..3893    -  CDS            TcR (fragment): tetracycline efflux protein; tet; confers resistance to tetracycline
   3908..3929    -  protein_bind   CAP binding site: CAP binding activates transcription in the presence of cAMP. E. coli catabolite activator protein
   3942..5024    -  CDS            lacI: lac repressor; lacI; The lac repressor binds to the lac operator to inhibit transcription in E. coli. This inhibition can be relieved by adding lactose or isopropyl-β-D-thiogalactopyranoside (IPTG).
   5025..5102    -  promoter       lacI promoter: lacI
   5110..5145    -  CDS            TcR (fragment): tetracycline efflux protein; tet; confers resistance to tetracycline
   5148..2       +  promoter       T7 promoter (across the origin): promoter for bacteriophage T7 RNA polymerase
>Addgene plasmid #182423 | pRSFDuet-1_VNp-mNeongreen-Erythropoietin | addgene full sequence | sequence record 360642 | Addgene NGS Result
GGGGAATTGTGAGCGGATAACAATTCCCCTGTAGAAATAATTTTGTTTAACTTTAATAAGGAGATATACC
ATGGGCAGCAGCCATCACCATCATCACCACAGCCAGGATCCGAATTCGAGCTCGGCGCGCCTGCAGGTCG
ACAAGCTTGCGGCCGCATAATGCTTAAGTCGAACAGAAAGTAATCGTATTGTACACGGCCGCATAATCGA
AATTAATACGACTCACTATAGGGGAATTGTGAGCGGATAACAATTCCCCATCTTAGTATATTAGTTAAGT
ATAAGAAGGAGATATACATATGGATGTATTCATGAAAGGACTTTCAAAGGCCAAGGAGGGAGTTGTGGCA
GCTGCTGAGAAAACCAAACAGGGTGTGGCAGAAGCAGCAGGAAAGACAAAAGAGGGTGTTCTCAGATCTG
GAGGAAGCGGAATGGTGAGCAAGGGCGAGGAGGATAACATGGCCTCTCTCCCAGCGACACATGAGTTACA
CATCTTTGGCTCCATCAACGGTGTGGACTTTGACATGGTGGGTCAGGGCACCGGCAATCCAAATGATGGT
TATGAGGAGTTAAACCTGAAGTCCACCAAGGGTGACCTCCAGTTCTCCCCCTGGATTCTGGTCCCTCATA
TCGGGTATGGCTTCCATCAGTACCTGCCCTACCCTGACGGGATGTCGCCTTTCCAGGCCGCGATGGTAGA
TGGCTCCGGATACCAAGTCCATCGCACAATGCAGTTTGAAGATGGTGCCTCCCTTACTGTTAACTACCGC
TACACCTACGAGGGAAGCCACATCAAAGGAGAGGCCCAGGTGAAGGGGACTGGTTTCCCTGCTGACGGTC
CTGTGATGACCAACTCGCTGACCGCTGCGGACTGGTGCAGGTCGAAGAAGACTTACCCCAACGACAAAAC
CATCATCAGTACCTTTAAGTGGAGTTACACCACTGGAAATGGCAAGCGCTACCGGAGCACTGCGCGGACC
ACCTACACCTTTGCCAAGCCAATGGCGGCTAACTATCTGAAGAACCAGCCGATGTACGTGTTCCGTAAGA
CGGAGCTCAAGCACTCCAAGACCGAGCTCAACTTCAAGGAGTGGCAAAAGGCCTTTACCGATGTGATGGG
CATGGACGAGCTGTACAAGGCTAGCAGATCTGGAGGAAGCGGAGCACCGCCTCGTCTGATTTGTGATAGC
CGTGTTCTGGAACGTTATCTGCTGGAAGCAAAAGAAGCAGAAAACATTACCACCGGTTGTGCAGAACATT
GTAGCCTGAATGAAAATATCACCGTTCCGGATACCAAAGTGAACTTTTATGCATGGAAACGTATGGAAGT
TGGTCAGCAGGCAGTTGAAGTTTGGCAAGGTCTGGCACTGCTGAGCGAAGCAGTTCTGCGTGGTCAGGCC
CTGCTGGTTAATAGCAGCCAGCCGTGGGAACCGCTGCAACTGCATGTTGATAAAGCAGTTAGCGGTCTGC
GTAGCCTGACAACCCTGCTGCGTGCACTGGGTGCACAGAAAGAAGCAATTAGCCCTCCGGATGCAGCAAG
CGCAGCACCGCTGCGTACCATTACCGCAGATACCTTTCGTAAACTGTTTCGCGTGTATAGCAATTTCCTG
CGTGGTAAACTGAAACTGTATACCGGTGAAGCATGTCGTACCGGTGATCGTGGTACCCATCATCATCATC
ATCATTAACTCGAGTCTGGTAAAGAAACCGCTGCTGCGAAATTTGAACGCCAGCACATGGACTCGTCTAC
TAGCGCAGCTTAATTAACCTAGGCTGCTGCCACCGCTGAGCAATAACTAGCATAACCCCTTGGGGCCTCT
AAACGGGTCTTGAGGGGTTTTTTGCTGAAACCTCAGGCATTTGAGAAGCACACGGTCACACTGCTTCCGG
TAGTCAATAAACCGGTAAACCAGCAATAGACATAAGCGGCTATTTAACGACCCTGCCCTGAACCGACGAC
AAGCTGACGACCGGGTCTCCGCAAGTGGCACTTTTCGGGGAAATGTGCGCGGAACCCCTATTTGTTTATT
TTTCTAAATACATTCAAATATGTATCCGCTCATGAATTAATTCTTAGAAAAACTCATCGAGCATCAAATG
AAACTGCAATTTATTCATATCAGGATTATCAATACCATATTTTTGAAAAAGCCGTTTCTGTAATGAAGGA
GAAAACTCACCGAGGCAGTTCCATAGGATGGCAAGATCCTGGTATCGGTCTGCGATTCCGACTCGTCCAA
CATCAATACAACCTATTAATTTCCCCTCGTCAAAAATAAGGTTATCAAGTGAGAAATCACCATGAGTGAC
GACTGAATCCGGTGAGAATGGCAAAAGTTTATGCATTTCTTTCCAGACTTGTTCAACAGGCCAGCCATTA
CGCTCGTCATCAAAATCACTCGCATCAACCAAACCGTTATTCATTCGTGATTGCGCCTGAGCGAGACGAA
ATACGCGGTCGCTGTTAAAAGGACAATTACAAACAGGAATCGAATGCAACCGGCGCAGGAACACTGCCAG
CGCATCAACAATATTTTCACCTGAATCAGGATATTCTTCTAATACCTGGAATGCTGTTTTCCCGGGGATC
GCAGTGGTGAGTAACCATGCATCATCAGGAGTACGGATAAAATGCTTGATGGTCGGAAGAGGCATAAATT
CCGTCAGCCAGTTTAGTCTGACCATCTCATCTGTAACATCATTGGCAACGCTACCTTTGCCATGTTTCAG
AAACAACTCTGGCGCATCGGGCTTCCCATACAATCGATAGATTGTCGCACCTGATTGCCCGACATTATCG
CGAGCCCATTTATACCCATATAAATCAGCATCCATGTTGGAATTTAATCGCGGCCTAGAGCAAGACGTTT
CCCGTTGAATATGGCTCATACTCTTCCTTTTTCAATATTATTGAAGCATTTATCAGGGTTATTGTCTCAT
GAGCGGATACATATTTGAATGTATTTAGAAAAATAAACAAATAGGCATGCAGCGCTCTTCCGCTTCCTCG
CTCACTGACTCGCTACGCTCGGTCGTTCGACTGCGGCGAGCGGTGTCAGCTCACTCAAAAGCGGTAATAC
GGTTATCCACAGAATCAGGGGATAAAGCCGGAAAGAACATGTGAGCAAAAAGCAAAGCACCGGAAGAAGC
CAACGCCGCAGGCGTTTTTCCATAGGCTCCGCCCCCCTGACGAGCATCACAAAAATCGACGCTCAAGCCA
GAGGTGGCGAAACCCGACAGGACTATAAAGATACCAGGCGTTTCCCCCTGGAAGCTCCCTCGTGCGCTCT
CCTGTTCCGACCCTGCCGCTTACCGGATACCTGTCCGCCTTTCTCCCTTCGGGAAGCGTGGCGCTTTCTC
ATAGCTCACGCTGTTGGTATCTCAGTTCGGTGTAGGTCGTTCGCTCCAAGCTGGGCTGTGTGCACGAACC
CCCCGTTCAGCCCGACCGCTGCGCCTTATCCGGTAACTATCGTCTTGAGTCCAACCCGGTAAGACACGAC
TTATCGCCACTGGCAGCAGCCATTGGTAACTGATTTAGAGGACTTTGTCTTGAAGTTATGCACCTGTTAA
GGCTAAACTGAAAGAACAGATTTTGGTGAGTGCGGTCCTCCAACCCACTTACCTTGGTTCAAAGAGTTGG
TAGCTCAGCGAACCTTGAGAAAACCACCGTTGGTAGCGGTGGTTTTTCTTTATTTATGAGATGATGAATC
AATCGGTCTATCAAGTCAACGAACAGCTATTCCGTTACTCTAGATTTCAGTGCAATTTATCTCTTCAAAT
GTAGCACCTGAAGTCAGCCCCATACGATATAAGTTGTAATTCTCATGTTAGTCATGCCCCGCGCCCACCG
GAAGGAGCTGACTGGGTTGAAGGCTCTCAAGGGCATCGGTCGAGATCCCGGTGCCTAATGAGTGAGCTAA
CTTACATTAATTGCGTTGCGCTCACTGCCCGCTTTCCAGTCGGGAAACCTGTCGTGCCAGCTGCATTAAT
GAATCGGCCAACGCGCGGGGAGAGGCGGTTTGCGTATTGGGCGCCAGGGTGGTTTTTCTTTTCACCAGTG
AGACGGGCAACAGCTGATTGCCCTTCACCGCCTGGCCCTGAGAGAGTTGCAGCAAGCGGTCCACGCTGGT
TTGCCCCAGCAGGCGAAAATCCTGTTTGATGGTGGTTAACGGCGGGATATAACATGAGCTGTCTTCGGTA
TCGTCGTATCCCACTACCGAGATGTCCGCACCAACGCGCAGCCCGGACTCGGTAATGGCGCGCATTGCGC
CCAGCGCCATCTGATCGTTGGCAACCAGCATCGCAGTGGGAACGATGCCCTCATTCAGCATTTGCATGGT
TTGTTGAAAACCGGACATGGCACTCCAGTCGCCTTCCCGTTCCGCTATCGGCTGAATTTGATTGCGAGTG
AGATATTTATGCCAGCCAGCCAGACGCAGACGCGCCGAGACAGAACTTAATGGGCCCGCTAACAGCGCGA
TTTGCTGGTGACCCAATGCGACCAGATGCTCCACGCCCAGTCGCGTACCGTCTTCATGGGAGAAAATAAT
ACTGTTGATGGGTGTCTGGTCAGAGACATCAAGAAATAACGCCGGAACATTAGTGCAGGCAGCTTCCACA
GCAATGGCATCCTGGTCATCCAGCGGATAGTTAATGATCAGCCCACTGACGCGTTGCGCGAGAAGATTGT
GCACCGCCGCTTTACAGGCTTCGACGCCGCTTCGTTCTACCATCGACACCACCACGCTGGCACCCAGTTG
ATCGGCGCGAGATTTAATCGCCGCGACAATTTGCGACGGCGCGTGCAGGGCCAGACTGGAGGTGGCAACG
CCAATCAGCAACGACTGTTTGCCCGCCAGTTGTTGTGCCACGCGGTTGGGAATGTAATTCAGCTCCGCCA
TCGCCGCTTCCACTTTTTCCCGCGTTTTCGCAGAAACGTGGCTGGCCTGGTTCACCACGCGGGAAACGGT
CTGATAAGAGACACCGGCATACTCTGCGACATCGTATAACGTTACTGGTTTCACATTCACCACCCTGAAT
TGACTCTCTTCCGGGCGCTATCATGCCATACCGCGAAAGGTTTTGCGCCATTCGATGGTGTCCGGGATCT
CGACGCTCTCCCTTATGCGACTCCTGCATTAGGAAATTAATACGACTCACTATA
